>Addgene plasmid #204306 | pJAT75 | addgene full sequence | sequence record 406175 | Addgene NGS Result
GCCTGGACGTTTGGGACAGCTGGCCATTACAAAACGCTGACGGCACTGTCGCAAACTATCACGGCTACCA
CATCGTCTTTGCATTAGCCGGAGATCCTAAAAATGCGGATGACACATCGATTTACATGTTCTATCAAAAA
GTCGGCGAAACTTCTATTGACAGCTGGAAAAACGCTGGCCGCGTCTTTAAAGACAGCGACAAATTCGATG
CAAATGATTCTATCCTAAAAGACCAAACACAAGAATGGTCAGGTTCAGCCACATTTACATCTGACGGAAA
AATCCGTTTATTCTACACTGATTTCTCCGGTAAACATTACGGCAAACAAACACTGACAACTGCACAAGTT
AACGTATCAGCATCAGACAGCTCTTTGAACATCAACGGTGTAGAGGATTATAAATCAATCTTTGACGGTG
ACGGAAAAACGTATCAAAATGTACAGCAGTTCATCGATGAAGGCAACTACAGCTCAGGCGACAACCATAC
GCTGAGAGATCCTCACTACGTAGAAGATAAAGGCCACAAATACTTAGTATTTGAAGCAAACACTGGAACT
GAAGATGGCTACCAAGGCGAAGAATCTTTATTTAACAAAGCATACTATGGCAAAAGCACATCATTCTTCC
GTCAAGAAAGTCAAAAACTTCTGCAAAGCGATAAAAAACGCACGGCTGAGTTAGCAAACGGCGCTCTCGG
TATGATTGAGCTAAACGATGATTACACACTGAAAAAAGTGATGAAACCGCTGATTGCATCTAACACAGTA
ACAGATGAAATTGAACGCGCGAACGTCTTTAAAATGAACGGCAAATGGTACCTGTTCACTGACTCCCGCG
GATCAAAAATGACGATTGACGGCATTACGTCTAACGATATTTACATGCTTGGTTATGTTTCTAATTCTTT
AACTGGCCCATACAAGCCGCTGAACAAAACTGGCCTTGTGTTAAAAATGGATCTTGATCCTAACGATGTA
ACCTTTACTTACTCACACTTCGCTGTACCTCAAGCGAAAGGAAACAATGTCGTGATTACAAGCTATATGA
CAAACAGAGGATTCTACGCAGACAAACAATCAACGTTTGCGCCAAGCTTCCTGCTGAACATCAAAGGCAA
GAAAACATCTGTTGTCAAAGACAGCATCCTTGAACAAGGACAATTAACAGTTAACAAATAAATGTCAGGC
TCCCTTATACACAGCCAGTCTGCACGTCGCATAGTGACTGGATATGTTGTGTTTTACAGTATTATGTAGT
CTGTTTTTTATGCAAAATCTAATTTAATATATTGATATTTATATCATTTTACGTTTCTCGTTCAACTTTT
TAATACAAAGTTGCCTCCGGAACATAATGGTGCATCTAGATGCCCATTCCTGTAGACTTCTTAATTAAGA
CGTCAGAATTCTCGAGGCGGCCGCATGTGAGTCTCCCTATAGTGAGTCGTATTAATTTCGCGGGCGCGTC
AGCGGGAGAGCCGTTGTAAGGCGGCAGACTTTGCTCATGTTACCGATGCTATTCGGAAGAACGGCAACTA
AGCTGCCGGGTTTGAAACACGGATGATCTCGCGGAGGGTAGCATGTTGATTGTAACGATGACAGAGCGTT
GCTGCCTGTGATCAATTCGGGCACGAACCCAGTGGACATAAGCCTGTTCGGTTCGTAAGCTGTAATGCAA
GTAGCGTATGCGCTCACGCAACTGGTCCAGAACCTTGACCGAACGCAGCGGTGGTAACGGCGCAGTGGCG
GTTTTCATGGCTTGTTATGACTGTTTTTTTGGGGTACAGTCTATGCCTCGGGCATCCAAGCAGCAAGCGC
GTTACGCCGTGGGTCGATGTTTGATGTTATGGAGCAGCAACGATGTTACGCAGCAGGGCAGTCGCCCTAA
AACAAAGTTAAACATCATGGGGGAAGCGGTGATCGCCGAAGTATCGACTCAACTATCAGAGGTAGTTGGC
GTCATCGAGCGCCATCTCGAACCGACGTTGCTGGCCGTACATTTGTACGGCTCCGCAGTGGATGGCGGCC
TGAAGCCACACAGTGATATTGATTTGCTGGTTACGGTGACCGTAAGGCTTGATGAAACAACGCGGCGAGC
TTTGATCAACGACCTTTTGGAAACTTCGGCTTCCCCTGGAGAGAGCGAGATTCTCCGCGCTGTAGAAGTC
ACCATTGTTGTGCACGACGACATCATTCCGTGGCGTTATCCAGCTAAGCGCGAACTGCAATTTGGAGAAT
GGCAGCGCAATGACATTCTTGCAGGTATCTTCGAGCCAGCCACGATCGACATTGATCTGGCTATCTTGCT
GACAAAAGCAAGAGAACATAGCGTTGCCTTGGTAGGTCCAGCGGCGGAGGAACTCTTTGATCCGGTTCCT
GAACAGGATCTATTTGAGGCGCTAAATGAAACCTTAACGCTATGGAACTCGCCGCCCGACTGGGCTGGCG
ATGAGCGAAATGTAGTGCTTACGTTGTCCCGCATTTGGTACAGCGCAGTAACCGGCAAAATCGCGCCGAA
GGATGTCGCTGCCGACTGGGCAATGGAGCGCCTGCCGGCCCAGTATCAGCCCGTCATACTTGAAGCTAGA
CAGGCTTATCTTGGACAAGAAGAAGATCGCTTGGCCTCGCGCGCAGATCAGTTGGAAGAATTTGTCCACT
ACGTGAAAGGCGAGATCACCAAGGTAGTCGGCAAATAATGTCTAGCTAGAAATTCGTTCAAGCCGACGCC
GCTTCGCGGCGCGGCTTAACTCAAGCGTTAGATGCACTAAGCACATAATTGCTCACAGCCAAACTATCAG
GTCAAGTCTGCTTTTATTATTTTTAAGCGTGCATAATAAGCCCTACACAAATTGGGAGATATATCATGCA
TGACCAAAATCCCTTAACGTGAGTTTTCGTTCCACTGAGCGTCAGACCCCGTAGAAAAGATCAAAGGATC
TTCTTGAGATCCTTTTTTTCTGCGCGTAATCTGCTGCTTGCAAACAAAAAAACCACCGCTACCAGCGGTG
GTTTGTTTGCCGGATCAAGAGCTACCAACTCTTTTTCCGAAGGTAACTGGCTTCAGCAGAGCGCAGATAC
CAAATACTGTCCTTCTAGTGTAGCCGTAGTTAGGCCACCACTTCAAGAACTCTGTAGCACCGCCTACATA
CCTCGCTCTGCTAATCCTGTTACCAGTGGCTGCTGCCAGTGGCGATAAGTCGTGTCTTACCGGGTTGGAC
TCAAGACGATAGTTACCGGATAAGGCGCAGCGGTCGGGCTGAACGGGGGGTTCGTGCACACAGCCCAGCT
TGGAGCGAACGACCTACACCGAACTGAGATACCTACAGCGTGAGCTATGAGAAAGCGCCACGCTTCCCGA
AGGGAGAAAGGCGGACAGGTATCCGGTAAGCGGCAGGGTCGGAACAGGAGAGCGCACGAGGGAGCTTCCA
GGGGGAAACGCCTGGTATCTTTATAGTCCTGTCGGGTTTCGCCACCTCTGACTTGAGCGTCGATTTTTGT
GATGCTCGTCAGGGGGGCGGAGCCTATGGAAAAACGCCAGCAACGCGGCCTTTTTACGGTTCCTGGCCTT
TTGCTGGCCTTTTGCTCACATGTTCTTTCCTGCGTTATCCCCTGATTCTGTGGATAACCGTATTACCGCC
TTTGAGTGAGCTGATACCGCTCGCCGCAGCCGAACGACCGAGCGCAGCGAGTCAGTGAGCGAGGAAATCG
TCACCTGCAGGAAGGTTTAAACGCATTTAGGTGACACTATAGAAGTGTGTATCGCTCGAGGGATCCGAAT
TCGAAGTCTTGGTACGGAGGGGATCCGATCGACAAGCCGAACATATGGGTTTTTTGCTCACCTGTGATTG
CTCCTACTCAAATACAAAAACATCAAATTTTCTGTCAATAAAGCATATTTATTTATATTTATTTTACAGG
AAAGAATTCCTTTTAAAGTGTATTTTAACCTATAATGAAAAACGATTAAAAAAAATACATAAAATAATTC
GAAAATTTTTGAATAGCCCAGGTTGATAAAAATTCATTTCATACGTTTTATAACTTATGCCCCTAAGTAT
TTTTTGACCATAGTGTTTCAATTCTACATTAATTTTACAGAGTAGAATGAAACGCCACCTACTCAGCCAA
GAGGCGAAAAGGTTAGCTCGCCAAGCAGAGAGGGCGCCAGTGCTCACTACTTTTTATAATTCTCAACTTC
TTTTTCCAGACTCAGTTCGTATATATAGACCTATTTTCAATTTAACGTCGGGGCCTCAACTTTGTATAAT
AAAGTTGAACGAGAAACGTAAAATGATATAAATATCAATATATTAAATTAGATTTTGCATAAAAAACAGA
CTACATAATACTGTAAAACACAACATATCCAGTCACTATGGGCCGCATTAGGCACCCCAGGCTTTACACT
TTATGCTTCCGGCTCGTATAATGTGTGGATTTTGAGTTAGGATCCGTCGAGATTTTCAGGAGCTACGCGG
AACCCCTATTTGTTTATTTTTCTAAATACATTCAAATATGTATCCGCTCATGAGACAATAACCCTGATAA
ATGCTTCAATAATATTGAAAAAGGAAGAGTATGAGTATTCAACATTTCCGTGTCGCCCTTATTCCCTTTT
TTGCGGCATTTTGCCTTCCTGTTTTTGCTCACCCAGAAACGCTGGTGAAAGTAAAAGATGCTGAAGATCA
GTTGGGTGCACGAGTGGGTTACATCGAACTGGATCTCAACAGCGGTAAGATCCTTGAGAGTTTTCGCCCC
GAAGAACGTTTTCCAATGATGAGCACTTTTAAAGTTCTGCTATGTGGCGCGGTATTATCCCGTATTGACG
CCGGGCAAGAGCAACTCGGTCGCCGCATACACTATTCTCAGAATGACTTGGTTGAGTACTCACCAGTCAC
AGAAAAGCATCTTACGGATGGCATGACAGTAAGAGAATTATGCAGTGCTGCCATAACCATGAGTGATAAC
ACTGCGGCCAACTTACTTCTGACAACGATCGGAGGACCGAAGGAGCTAACCGCTTTTTTGCACAACATGG
GGGATCATGTAACTCGCCTTGATCGTTGGGAACCGGAGCTGAATGAAGCCATACCAAACGACGAGCGTGA
CACCACGATGCCTGTAGCAATGGCAACAACGTTGCGCAAACTATTAACTGGCGAACTACTTACTCTAGCT
TCCCGGCAACAATTAATAGACTGGATGGAGGCGGATAAAGTTGCAGGACCACTTCTGCGCTCGGCCCTTC
CGGCTGGCTGGTTTATTGCTGATAAATCTGGAGCCGGTGAGCGTGGGTCCCGCGGTATCATTGCAGCACT
GGGGCCAGATGGTAAGCCCTCCCGTATCGTAGTTATCTACACGACGGGGAGTCAGGCAACTATGGATGAA
CGAAATAGACAGATCGCTGAGATAGGTGCCTCACTGATTAAGCATTGGTAATGGATCCGGCTTACTAAAA
GCCAGATAACAGTATGCGTATTTGCGCGCTGATTTTTGCGGTATAAGAATATATACTGATATGTATACCC
GAAGTATGTCAAAAAGAGGTATGCTATGAAGCAGCGTATTACAGTGACAGTTGACAGCGACAGCTATCAG
TTGCTCAAGGCATATATGATGTCAATATCTCCGGTCTGGTAAGCACAACCATGCAGAATGAAGCCCGTCG
TCTGCGTGCCGAACGCTGGAAAGCGGAAAATCAGGAAGGGATGGCTGAGGTCGCCCGGTTTATTGAAATG
AACGGCTCTTTTGCTGACGAGAACAGGGGCTGGTGAAATGCAGTTTAAGGTTTACACCTATAAAAGAGAG
AGCCGTTATCGTCTGTTTGTGGATGTACAGAGTGATATTATCGATACACCGGGCCGTCGCATGGTTATTC
CACTTGCGTCTGCGCGCTTGCTCTCAGATAAAGTCTCCCGTGAACTTTACCCGGTGGTGCATATCGGGGA
TGAAAGCTGGCGCATGATGACCACCGATATGGCCAGTGTGCCGGTTTCCGTTATCGGGGAAGAAGTGGCT
GATCTCAGCCACCGCGAAAATGACATCAAAAACGCCATTAACCTGATGTTCTGGGGAATATAATGTCAGG
CTCCCTTATACACAGCCAGTCTGCACGTCGCATAGTGACTGGATATGTTGTGTTTTACAGTATTATGTAG
TCTGTTTTTTATGCAAAATCTAATTTAATATATTGATATTTATATCATTTTACGTTTCTCGTTCAACTTT
TCTATACAAAGTTGTCCAGCTCTTCCTACTGCACCGAGCTCTTACGCGCCCGCGTAAAACACAATCAAGT
ATGAGTCATAAGCTGATGTCATGTTTTGCACACGGCTCATAACCGAACTGGCTTTACGAGTAGAATTCTA
CTTGTAACGCACGATCAGTGGATGATGTCATTTGTTTTTCAAATCGAGATGATGTCATGTTTTGCACACG
GCTCATAAACTCGCTTTACGAGTAGAATTCTACGTGTAACGCACGATCGATTGATGAGTCATTTGTTTTG
CAATATGATATCATACAATATGACTCATTTGTTTTTCAAAACCGAACTTGATTTACGGGTAGAATTCTAC
TTGTAAAGCACAATCAAAAAGATGATGTCATTTGTTTTTCAAAACTGAACTCGCTTTACGAGTAGAATTC
TACGTGTAAAACACAATCAAGAAATGATGTCATTTGTTATAAAAATAAAAGCTGATGTCATGTTTTGCAC
ATGGCTCATAACTAAACTCGCTTTACGGGTAGAATTCTACGCGCGTCGATGTCTTTGTGATGCGCGCGAC
ATTTTTGTAGGTTATTGATAAAATGAACGGATACGTTGCCCGACATTATCATTAAATCCTTGGCGTAGAA
TTTGTCGGGTCCATTGTCCGTGTGCGCTAGCATGCCCGTAACGGACCTCGTACTTTTGGCTTCAAAGGTT
TTGCGCACAGACAAAATGTGCCACACTTGCAGCTCTGCATGTGTGCGCGTTACCACAAATCCCAACGGCG
CAGTGTACTTGTTGTATGCAAATAAATCTCGATAAAGGCGCGGCGCGCGAATGCAGCTGATCACGTACGC
TCCTCGTGTTCCGTTCAAGGACGGTGTTATCGACCTCAGATTAATGTTTATCGGCCGACTGTTTTCGTAT
CCGCTCACCAAACGCGTTTTTGCATTAACATTGTATGTCGGCGGATGTTCTATATCTAATTTGAATAAAT
AAACGATAACCGCGTTGGTTTTAGAGGGCATAATAAAAGAAATATTGTTATCGTGTTCGCCATTAGGGCA
GTATAAATTGACGTTCATGTTGGATATTGTTTCAGTTGCAAGTTGACACTGGCGGCGACAAGATCGTGAA
CAACCAAGTGACCCTCGACCGCCGGAGTATAAATAGAGGCGCTTCGTCTACGGAGCGACAATTCAATTCA
AACAAGCAAAGTGAACACGTCGCTAAGCGAAAGCTAAGCAAATAAACAAGCGCAGCTGAACAAGCTAAAC
AATCGGGGTACCGCTAGAGTCGACGGTACCGCGGGCCCGGGATCCACCGGTCGCCACCATGGTGAGCAAG
GGCGAGGAGCTGTTCACCGGGGTGGTGCCCATCCTGGTCGAGCTGGACGGCGACGTAAACGGCCACAAGT
TCAGCGTGTCCGGCGAGGGCGAGGGCGATGCCACCTACGGCAAGCTGACCCTGAAGTTCATCTGCACCAC
CGGCAAGCTGCCCGTGCCCTGGCCCACCCTCGTGACCACCCTGACCTACGGCGTGCAGTGCTTCAGCCGC
TACCCCGACCACATGAAGCAGCACGACTTCTTCAAGTCCGCCATGCCCGAAGGCTACGTCCAGGAGCGCA
CCATCTTCTTCAAGGACGACGGCAACTACAAGACCCGCGCCGAGGTGAAGTTCGAGGGCGACACCCTGGT
GAACCGCATCGAGCTGAAGGGCATCGACTTCAAGGAGGACGGCAACATCCTGGGGCACAAGCTGGAGTAC
AACTACAACAGCCACAACGTCTATATCATGGCCGACAAGCAGAAGAACGGCATCAAGGTGAACTTCAAGA
TCCGCCACAACATCGAGGACGGCAGCGTGCAGCTCGCCGACCACTACCAGCAGAACACCCCCATCGGCGA
CGGCCCCGTGCTGCTGCCCGACAACCACTACCTGAGCACCCAGTCCGCCCTGAGCAAAGACCCCAACGAG
AAGCGCGATCACATGGTCCTGCTGGAGTTCGTGACCGCCGCCGGGATCACTCTCGGCATGGACGAGCTGT
ACAAGTAAAGCGGCCGCGACTCTAGATCATAATCAGCCATACCACATTTGTAGAGGTTTTACTTGCTTTA
AAAAACCTCCCACACCTCCCCCTGAACCTGAAACATAAAATGAATGCAATTGTTGTTGTTAACTTGTTTA
TTGCAGCTTATAATGGTTACAAATAAAGCAATAGCATCACAAATTTCACAAATAAAGCATTTTTTTCACT
GCATTCTAGTTGTGGTTTGTCCAAACTCATCAATGTATCTTAAAGCTTATCGATACGCGTTTCCAGACTT
TACGAAACACGGAAACCGAAGACCATTCATGTTGTTGCTCAGGTCGCGCTCGCGTATCGGTGATTCATTC
TGCTAACCAGTAAGGCAACCCCGCCAGCCTAGCCGGGTCCTCAACGACAGGAGCACGATCATGCGCACCC
GTGGCCAGCGGCCGCGTTTAAACACCGGTTAGGGATGCCAACTCGTGCTTTTAAGCGCGTAAAGTTTTCG
ATTCGGCGCCAACTCTCCATCGCATTTAAATAAATAATTTCTCGAGGACAGATCTAAACGAGTTTTTAAG
CAAACTCACTCCCTGACAATAAAAACGCAATTATCTTTAAATAAATATATTCTATTTATTAACCAAGTAG
CTAATATAGCTAAAATCAATTTGTTGCTAACTTAAAACTAACATAATTATGTATTAGTTATTTACATTCT
TTTGGTTGGTTACAACCAAATAAATAATATCACTTTTAAAAACTTAAGCCAGGAACTGAATAATTTTCTA
TTTGGCTTTAGTCGACCCTAGGGTTTAAACTTATATGCGTCTATTTATGTAGGATGAAAGGTAGTCTAGT
ACCTCCTGTGATATTATCCCATTCCATGCGGGGTATCGTATGCTTCCTTCAGCACTACCCTTTAGCTGTT
CTATATGCTGCCACTCCTCAATTGGATTAGTCTCATCCTTCAATGCTATCATTTCCTTTGATATTGGATC
ATATGCATAGTACCGAGAAACTAGTGCGAAGTAGTGATCAGGTATTGCTGTTATCTGATGAGTATACGTT
GTCCTGGCCACGGCAGAAGCACGCTTATCGCTCCAATTTCCCACAACATTAGTCAACTCCGTTAGGCCCT
TCATTGAAAGAAATGAGGTCATCAAATGTCTTCCAATGTGAGATTTTGGGCCATTTTTTATAGCAAAGAT
TGAATAAGGCGCATTTTTCTTCAAAGCTTTATTGTACGATCTGACTAAGTTATCTTTTAATAATTGGTAT
TCCTGTTTATTGCTTGAAGAATTGCCGGTCCTATTTACTCGTTTTAGGACTGGTTCAGAATTCCTCAAAA
ATTCATCCAAATATACAAGTGGATCGATCCTACCCCTTGCGCTAAAGAAGTATATGTGCCTACTAACGCT
TGTCTTTGTCTCTGTCACTAAACACTGGATTATTACTCCCAGATACTTATTTTGGACTAATTTAAATGAT
TTCGGATCAACGTTCTTAATATCGCTGAATCTTCCACAATTGATGAAAGTAGCTAGGAAGAGGAATTGGT
ATAAAGTTTTTGTTTTTGTAAATCTCGAAGTATACTCAAACGAATTTAGTATTTTCTCAGTGATCTCCCA
GATGCTTTCACCCTCACTTAGAAGTGCTTTAAGCATTTTTTTACTGTGGCTATTTCCCTTATCTGCTTCT
TCCGATGATTCGAACTGTAATTGCAAACTACTTACAATATCAGTGATATCAGATTGATGTTTTTGTCCAT
AGTAAGGAATAATTGTAAATTCCCAAGCAGGAATCAATTTCTTTAATGAGGCTTCCAGAATTGTTGCTTT
TTGCGTCTTGTATTTAAACTGGAGTGATTTATTGACAATATCGAAACTCAGCGAATTGCTTATGATAGTA
TTATAGCTCATGAATGTGGCTCTCTTGATTGCTGTTCCGTTATGTGTAATCATCCAACATAAATAGGTTA
GTTCAGCAGCACATAATGCTATTTTCTCACCTGAAGGTCTTTCAAACCTTTCCACAAACTGACGAACAAG
CACCTTAGGTGGTGTTTTACATAATATATCAAATTGTGGCATTTTGATTGCTAGCGGTACCTGAGTTCTT
CTTTCTCGGTAACTTGTTGAAAGTATTCAGAGTTCTCTTCTTGTATTCAATAATTACTTCTTGGCAGATT
TCAGTAGTTGCAGTTGATTTACTTGGTTGCTGGTTACTTTTAATTGATTCACTTTAACTTGCACTTTACT
GCAGATTGTTTAGCTTGTTCAGCTGCGCTTGTTTATTTGCTTAGCTTTCGCTTAGCGACGTGTTCACTTT
GCTTGTTTGAATTGAATTGTCGCTCCGTAGACGAAGCGCCTCTATTTATACTCCGGCGCTCTTTTCGCGA
ACATTCGAGGCGCGCTCTCTCGAACCAACGAGAGCAGTATGTCGTTTACTGTGTGACAGAGTGAGAGAGC
ATTAGTGCAGAGAGGGAGAGACCCAAAAAGAAAAGAGACAATAACGAATAACGGCCAGAGAAATTTCTCG
AGTTTTCTTTCTGCCAAACAAATGACCTACCACAATAACCAGTTTGTTTTGGGATTCAGATCTGGCCGGC
CGAATTCTTGAAGACGAAAGGGCCTCGCAACTTTGTATACAAAAGTTGAACGAGAAACGTAAAATGATAT
AAATATCAATATATTAAATTAGATTTTGCATAAAAAACAGACTACATAATACTGTAAAACACAACATATC
CAGTCACTATGGGCCGCATTAGGCACCCCAGGCTTTACACTTTATGCTTCCGGCTCGTATAATGTGTGGA
TTTTGAGTTAGGATCCGTCGAGATTTTCAGGAGCTAAGGAAGCTAAAATGGAGAAAAAAATCACTGGATA
TACCACCGTTGATATATCCCAATGGCATCGTAAAGAACATTTTGAGGCATTTCAGTCAGTTGCTCAATGT
ACCTATAACCAGACCGTTCAGCTGGATATTACGGCCTTTTTAAAGACCGTAAAGAAAAATAAGCACAAGT
TTTATCCGGCCTTTATTCACATTCTTGCCCGCCTGATGAATGCTCATCCGGAATTCCGTATGGCAATGAA
AGACGGTGAGCTGGTGATATGGGATAGTGTTCACCCTTGTTACACCGTTTTCCATGAGCAAACTGAAACG
TTTTCATCGCTCTGGAGTGAATACCACGACGATTTCCGGCAGTTTCTACACATATATTCGCAAGATGTGG
CGTGTTACGGTGAAAACCTGGCCTATTTCCCTAAAGGGTTTATTGAGAATATGTTTTTCGTGTCAGCCAA
TCCCTGGGTGAGTTTCACCAGTTTTGATTTAAACGTGGCCAATATGGACAACTTCTTCGCCCCCGTTTTC
ACCATGGGCAAATATTATACGCAAGGCGACAAGGTGCTGATGCCGCTGGCGATTCAGGTTCATCATGCCG
TTTGTGATGGCTTCCATGTCGGCAGAATGCTTAATGAATTACAACAGTACTGCGATGAGTGGCAGGGCGG
GGCGTAAACGCGTGGCACATATACCTGCCGTTCACTATTATTTAGTGAAATGAGATATTATGATATTTTC
TGAATTGTGATTAAAAAGGCAACTTTATGCCCATGCAACAGAAACTATAAAAAATACAGAGAATGAAAAG
AAACAGATAGATTTTTTAGTTCTTTAGGCCCGTAGTCTGCAAATCCTTTTATGATTTTCTATCAAACAAA
AGAGGAAAATAGACCAGTTGCAATCCAAACGAGAGTCTAATAGAATGAGGTCGAAAAGTAAATCGCGCGG
GTTTGTTACTGATAAAGCAGGCAAGACCTAAAATGTGTAAAGGGCAAAGTGTATACTTTGGCGTCACCCC
TTACATATTTTAGGTCTTTTTTTATTGTGCGTAACTAACTTGCCATCTTCAAACAGGAGGGCTGGAAGAA
GCAGACCGCTAACACAGTACATAAAAAAGGAGACATGAACGATGAACATCAAAAAGTTTGCAAAACAAGC
AACAGTATTAACCTTTACTACCGCACTGCTGGCAGGAGGCGCAACTCAAGCGTTTGCGAAAGAAACGAAC
CAAAAGCCATATAAGGAAACATACGGCATTTCCCATATTACACGCCATGATATGCTGCAAATCCCTGAAC
AGCAAAAAAATGAAAAATATCAAGTTCCTGAATTCGATTCGTCCACAATTAAAAATATCTCTTCTGCAAA
AG
Features (pLannotate 1.2.2; 34 found; start..end, strand, type, name):
   1220..1343    -  protein_bind   attR6: mutant version of attR; recombination site for the Gateway® LR reaction LR Clonase™
   1436..1454    -  promoter       T7 promoter: promoter for bacteriophage T7 RNA polymerase
   1645..1668    +  promoter       Pc promoter (fragment): intI1 (promoter lies within the coding sequence); class 1 integron promoter
   1844..1900    +  CDS            GmR (fragment): gentamycin acetyltransferase; aacC1; confers resistance to gentamycin
   1911..2698    +  CDS            SmR (fragment): aminoglycoside adenylyltransferase (Murphy, 1985); aadA; confers resistance to spectinomycin and streptomycin
   2944..3532    +  rep_origin     ori: high-copy-number ColE1/pMB1/pBR322/pUC origin of replication
   3735..3753    +  promoter       SP6 promoter: promoter for bacteriophage SP6 RNA polymerase
   3830..4250    +  promoter       dU6-3 promoter: RNA polymerase III promoter for Drosophila U6-3 snRNA (Port et al., 2014)
   4257..4380    +  protein_bind   attR3: mutant version of attR; recombination site for the Gateway® LR reaction LR Clonase™
   4403..4433    +  promoter       lac UV5 promoter: E. coli lac promoter with an "up" mutation
   4457..4474    +  promoter       cat promoter (fragment): promoter of the E. coli cat gene encoding chloramphenicol acetyltransferase
   4476..4580    +  promoter       AmpR promoter: bla
   4581..5441    +  CDS            AmpR: β-lactamase; bla; confers resistance to ampicillin, carbenicillin, and related antibiotics
   5442..5524    +  intron         PDK intron (fragment): pdk; modified pyruvate orthophosphate dikinase intron from Flaveria trinervia 3.0
   5615..5773    +  CDS            ccdA (fragment): CCDA_ECO57 - Also known as H, letA. Experimental evidence at protein level: Swiss-Prot protein existence level 1. Antitoxin component of a type II toxin-antitoxin (TA) system which inhibits the post-segregational killing (PSK) of plasmid-free cells, also referred to as a plasmid addiction system. Binds to and blocks the activity of CcdB; will also remove bound CcdB protein from the CcdB-GyrA complex by forming a CcdA-CcdB complex, a process termed rejuvenation. Functions as a transcriptional corepressor for the ccdAB operon, repression also requires CcdB (By similarity). From Escherichia coli
   5778..6080    +  CDS            ccdB: CCDB_ECOLI - Also known as G, letB, letD. Experimental evidence at protein level: Swiss-Prot protein existence level 1. Toxic component of a type II toxin-antitoxin (TA) system, functioning in plasmid maintainence. Responsible for the post- segregational killing (PSK) of plasmid-free cells, also referred to as a plasmid addiction system. Half-life of over 2 hours. Cell killing by CcdB is accompanied by filamentation, defects in chromosome and plasmid segregation, defects in cell division, formation of anucleate cells, decreased DNA synthesis and plasmid loss. Interferes with the activity of DN
   6121..6230    -  protein_bind   attR2 (fragment): mutant version of attR; recombination site for the Gateway® LR reaction LR Clonase™
   6224..6244    -  protein_bind   attB4: mutant version of attB; core recombination site for the Gateway® BP reaction BP Clonase™
   6281..6763    +  enhancer       hr5 enhancer: Autographa californica hr5; baculovirus early transcription enhancer
   6767..7358    +  promoter       IE1 promoter: promoter of the ie1 gene from the baculovirus Autographa californica
   7372..7494    +  promoter       hsp70 promoter (fragment): Drosophila melanogaster hsp70Bb promoter
   7508..7541    +  misc_feature   MCS (fragment): multiple cloning site
   7549..8268    +  CDS            EGFP: the original enhanced GFP (Yang et al., 1996) mammalian codon-optimized
   8285..8368    +  CDS            large T antigen (fragment): large T antigen from SV40 (simian virus 40)
   8391..8512    +  polyA_signal   SV40 poly(A) signal: SV40 polyadenylation signal
   8526..8585    -  CDS            YPB2_ECOLX (fragment): Protein predicted: Swiss-Prot protein existence level 4. From Escherichia coli.
   9061..10332   -  CDS            FLP: site-specific recombinase FLP is a site-specific recombinase from Saccharomyces cerevisiae. Recombination occurs at FRT sequences.
  10388..10626   -  promoter       hsp70 promoter: Drosophila melanogaster hsp70Bb promoter
  10878..11001   +  protein_bind   attR5: mutant version of attR; recombination site for the Gateway® LR reaction LR Clonase™
  11024..11054   +  promoter       lac UV5 promoter: E. coli lac promoter with an "up" mutation
  11078..11107   +  promoter       cat promoter (fragment): promoter of the E. coli cat gene encoding chloramphenicol acetyltransferase
  11108..11764   +  CDS            cat: CAT_ECOLX - Experimental evidence at protein level: Swiss-Prot protein existence level 1. This enzyme is an effector of chloramphenicol resistance in bacteria. From Escherichia coli. This protein is used as a marker in many commonly used cloning vectors, such as pACYC184.
  11776..12221   +  promoter       sacB promoter: sacR; sacB promoter and control region
  12222..1181    +  CDS            SacB (across the origin): secreted levansucrase that renders bacterial growth sensitive to sucrose; Bacillus subtilis sacB; negative selection marker
