[The description below was written by a language model from this plasmid's Addgene catalogue record and pLannotate feature annotations shown in this document.]
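Description:
pJAT75 is a member of the Janelia Atalanta plasmid series, a Gateway-based donor platform for CRISPR/Cas9-mediated homology directed repair in Drosophila. The 12.5 kb sequenced plasmid is propagated in E. coli on a high-copy ColE1/pUC-type origin with a spectinomycin/streptomycin resistance gene (aadA) in the backbone. Because it carries the ccdB toxin, it is maintained in a ccdB-tolerant strain.

Two Gateway acceptor cassettes flank the payload and are replaced by LR recombination, presumably to install the homology arms, which the record refers to as "Gateway cloning arms". The first lies between attR3 and attR4 (the latter annotated only as attR2/attB4-like fragments) and contains ampicillin resistance plus ccdB. The second, between attR5 and attR6, contains chloramphenicol resistance (cat) plus sacB, which confers sucrose sensitivity. The two toxic markers provide counter-selection against plasmids that retain either cassette, and any of the three antibiotics can maintain the parental plasmid. A Drosophila U6-3 RNA polymerase III promoter sits immediately upstream of attR3, a position consistent with driving a guide RNA brought in with the left-arm entry, although the record does not state this explicitly.

Between the two cassettes is the DNA to be integrated. EGFP is driven by the baculovirus hr5 enhancer and ie1 promoter, with a short hsp70 promoter fragment upstream of the coding sequence and an SV40 polyadenylation signal after it. This marker labels integrants by fluorescence in the abdomen and mouthparts. On the opposite strand, yeast FLP recombinase is expressed from the Drosophila hsp70Bb promoter. Targeted insertion therefore yields flies carrying heat-shock-inducible Flippase at a chosen locus, useful for FRT-based recombination.
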