Addgene plasmid #204306: pJAT75
Purpose: Flippase under heat shock control. HDR integrant marked with ie1-EGFP, expressed in abdomen and mouthparts
Depositing lab: David Stern. Publication: The Janelia Atalanta plasmids provide a simple and efficient CRISPR/Cas9-mediated homology directed repair platform for Drosophila. Stern D, Kim E, Behrman E. bioRxiv 2023.06.17.545412 10.1101/2023.06.17.545412.
Backbone
  Vector backbone: Janelia Atalanta cloning plasmid
  Vector type: CRISPR
  Selectable markers: ccdB, SacB
Growth in bacteria
  Bacterial resistance: Spectinomycin, 50 μg/mL
  Growth temperature: 37°C
  Growth strain: ccdB Survival
  Growth instructions: Spectinomycin is in the backbone. Chlor and Amp are in the Gateway cloning arms. The plasmids can be maintained on any single of these antibiotics. Depositor typically grows them in Amp or Spec.
  Copy number: High Copy
Gene/Insert
  Gene/Insert name: ie1-EGFP (alt name: pJAT75{dU6-3-attR3-Amp-ccdB-attR4-ie1-EGFP, hs-Flp1-attR5-Chlor-SacB-attR6})
  Species: Synthetic
  Promoter: ie1
  Cloning method: Unknown
Terms and licenses: Academic/Nonprofit Terms; Industry Terms: Not Available to Industry
Depositor comments: Please visit https://www.biorxiv.org/content/10.1101/2023.06.17.545412v1 for bioRxiv preprint.
How to cite: pJAT75 was a gift from David Stern (Addgene plasmid # 204306 ; http://n2t.net/addgene:204306 ; RRID:Addgene_204306)
